>Addgene plasmid #97400 | PEP114E | addgene full sequence | sequence record 192947 | Addgene NGS Result
CTAGCCACCACCACCACCACCACGTGTGAATTACAGGTGACCAGCTCGAATTTCCCCGATCGTTCAAACA
TTTGGCAATAAAGTTTCTTAAGATTGAATCCTGTTGCCGGTCTTGCGATGATTATCATATAATTTCTGTT
GAATTACGTTAAGCATGTAATAATTAACATGTAATGCATGACGTTATTTATGAGATGGGTTTTTATGATT
AGAGTCCCGCAATTATACATTTAATACGCGATAGAAAACAAAATATAGCGCGCAAACTAGGATAAATTAT
CGCGCGCGGTGTCATCTATGTTACTAGATCGGGAATTAAACTATCAGTGTTTGACAGGATATATTGGCGG
GTAAACCTAAGAGAAAAGAGCGTTTATTAGAATAATCGGATATTTAAAAGGGCGTGAAAAGGTTTATCCG
TTCGTCCATTTGTATGTGCATGCCAACCACAGGGTTCCCCTCGGGATCAAAGTACTTTGATCCAACCCCT
CCGCTGCTATAGTGCAGTCGGCTTCTGACGTTCAGTGCAGCCGTCTTCTGAAAACGACATGTCGCACAAG
TCCTAAGTTACGCGACAGGCTGCCGCCCTGCCCTTTTCCTGGCGTTTTCTTGTCGCGTGTTTTAGTCGCA
TAAAGTAGAATACTTGCGACTAGAACCGGAGACATTACGCCATGAACAAGAGCGCCGCCGCTGGCCTGCT
GGGCTATGCCCGCGTCAGCACCGACGACCAGGACTTGACCAACCAACGGGCCGAACTGCACGCGGCCGGC
TGCACCAAGCTGTTTTCCGAGAAGATCACCGGCACCAGGCGCGACCGCCCGGAGCTGGCCAGGATGCTTG
ACCACCTACGCCCTGGCGACGTTGTGACAGTGACCAGGCTAGACCGCCTGGCCCGCAGCACCCGCGACCT
ACTGGACATTGCCGAGCGCATCCAGGAGGCCGGCGCGGGCCTGCGTAGCCTGGCAGAGCCGTGGGCCGAC
ACCACCACGCCGGCCGGCCGCATGGTGTTGACCGTGTTCGCCGGCATTGCCGAGTTCGAGCGTTCCCTAA
TCATCGACCGCACCCGGAGCGGGCGCGAGGCCGCCAAGGCCCGAGGCGTGAAGTTTGGCCCCCGCCCTAC
CCTCACCCCGGCACAGATCGCGCACGCCCGCGAGCTGATCGACCAGGAAGGCCGCACCGTGAAAGAGGCG
GCTGCACTGCTTGGCGTGCATCGCTCGACCCTGTACCGCGCACTTGAGCGCAGCGAGGAAGTGACGCCCA
CCGAGGCCAGGCGGCGCGGTGCCTTCCGTGAGGACGCATTGACCGAGGCCGACGCCCTGGCGGCCGCCGA
GAATGAACGCCAAGAGGAACAAGCATGAAACCGCACCAGGACGGCCAGGACGAACCGTTTTTCATTACCG
AAGAGATCGAGGCGGAGATGATCGCGGCCGGGTACGTGTTCGAGCCGCCCGCGCACGTCTCAACCGTGCG
GCTGCATGAAATCCTGGCCGGTTTGTCTGATGCCAAGCTGGCGGCCTGGCCGGCCAGCTTGGCCGCTGAA
GAAACCGAGCGCCGCCGTCTAAAAAGGTGATGTGTATTTGAGTAAAACAGCTTGCGTCATGCGGTCGCTG
CGTATATGATGCGATGAGTAAATAAACAAATACGCAAGGGGAACGCATGAAGGTTATCGCTGTACTTAAC
CAGAAAGGCGGGTCAGGCAAGACGACCATCGCAACCCATCTAGCCCGCGCCCTGCAACTCGCCGGGGCCG
ATGTTCTGTTAGTCGATTCCGATCCCCAGGGCAGTGCCCGCGATTGGGCGGCCGTGCGGGAAGATCAACC
GCTAACCGTTGTCGGCATCGACCGCCCGACGATTGACCGCGACGTGAAGGCCATCGGCCGGCGCGACTTC
GTAGTGATCGACGGAGCGCCCCAGGCGGCGGACTTGGCTGTGTCCGCGATCAAGGCAGCCGACTTCGTGC
TGATTCCGGTGCAGCCAAGCCCTTACGACATATGGGCCACCGCCGACCTGGTGGAGCTGGTTAAGCAGCG
CATTGAGGTCACGGATGGAAGGCTACAAGCGGCCTTTGTCGTGTCGCGGGCGATCAAAGGCACGCGCATC
GGCGGTGAGGTTGCCGAGGCGCTGGCCGGGTACGAGCTGCCCATTCTTGAGTCCCGTATCACGCAGCGCG
TGAGCTACCCAGGCACTGCCGCCGCCGGCACAACCGTTCTTGAATCAGAACCCGAGGGCGACGCTGCCCG
CGAGGTCCAGGCGCTGGCCGCTGAAATTAAATCAAAACTCATTTGAGTTAATGAGGTAAAGAGAAAATGA
GCAAAAGCACAAACACGCTAAGTGCCGGCCGTCCGAGCGCACGCAGCAGCAAGGCTGCAACGTTGGCCAG
CCTGGCAGACACGCCAGCCATGAAGCGGGTCAACTTTCAGTTGCCGGCGGAGGATCACACCAAGCTGAAG
ATGTACGCGGTACGCCAAGGCAAGACCATTACCGAGCTGCTATCTGAATACATCGCGCAGCTACCAGAGT
AAATGAGCAAATGAATAAATGAGTAGATGAATTTTAGCGGCTAAAGGAGGCGGCATGGAAAATCAAGAAC
AACCAGGCACCGACGCCGTGGAATGCCCCATGTGTGGAGGAACGGGCGGTTGGCCAGGCGTAAGCGGCTG
GGTTGCCTGCCGGCCCTGCAATGGCACTGGAACCCCCAAGCCCGAGGAATCGGCGTGAGCGGTCGCAAAC
CATCCGGCCCGGTACAAATCGGCGCGGCGCTGGGTGATGACCTGGTGGAGAAGTTGAAGGCCGCGCAGGC
CGCCCAGCGGCAACGCATCGAGGCAGAAGCACGCCCCGGTGAATCGTGGCAAGCGGCCGCTGATCGAATC
CGCAAAGAATCCCGGCAACCGCCGGCAGCCGGTGCGCCGTCGATTAGGAAGCCGCCCAAGGGCGACGAGC
AACCAGATTTTTTCGTTCCGATGCTCTATGACGTGGGCACCCGCGATAGTCGCAGCATCATGGACGTGGC
CGTTTTCCGTCTGTCGAAGCGTGACCGACGAGCTGGCGAGGTGATCCGCTACGAGCTTCCAGACGGGCAC
GTAGAGGTTTCCGCAGGGCCGGCCGGCATGGCCAGTGTGTGGGATTACGACCTGGTACTGATGGCGGTTT
CCCATCTAACCGAATCCATGAACCGATACCGGGAAGGGAAGGGAGACAAGCCCGGCCGCGTGTTCCGTCC
ACACGTTGCGGACGTACTCAAGTTCTGCCGGCGAGCCGATGGCGGAAAGCAGAAAGACGACCTGGTAGAA
ACCTGCATTCGGTTAAACACCACGCACGTTGCCATGCAGCGTACGAAGAAGGCCAAGAACGGCCGCCTGG
TGACGGTATCCGAGGGTGAAGCCTTGATTAGCCGCTACAAGATCGTAAAGAGCGAAACCGGGCGGCCGGA
GTACATCGAGATCGAGCTAGCTGATTGGATGTACCGCGAGATCACAGAAGGCAAGAACCCGGACGTGCTG
ACGGTTCACCCCGATTACTTTTTGATCGATCCCGGCATCGGCCGTTTTCTCTACCGCCTGGCACGCCGCG
CCGCAGGCAAGGCAGAAGCCAGATGGTTGTTCAAGACGATCTACGAACGCAGTGGCAGCGCCGGAGAGTT
CAAGAAGTTCTGTTTCACCGTGCGCAAGCTGATCGGGTCAAATGACCTGCCGGAGTACGATTTGAAGGAG
GAGGCGGGGCAGGCTGGCCCGATCCTAGTCATGCGCTACCGCAACCTGATCGAGGGCGAAGCATCCGCCG
GTTCCTAATGTACGGAGCAGATGCTAGGGCAAATTGCCCTAGCAGGGGAAAAAGGTCGAAAAGGTCTCTT
TCCTGTGGATAGCACGTACATTGGGAACCCAAAGCCGTACATTGGGAACCGGAACCCGTACATTGGGAAC
CCAAAGCCGTACATTGGGAACCGGTCACACATGTAAGTGACTGATATAAAAGAGAAAAAAGGCGATTTTT
CCGCCTAAAACTCTTTAAAACTTATTAAAACTCTTAAAACCCGCCTGGCCTGTGCATAACTGTCTGGCCA
GCGCACAGCCGAAGAGCTGCAAAAAGCGCCTACCCTTCGGTCGCTGCGCTCCCTACGCCCCGCCGCTTCG
CGTCGGCCTATCGCGGCCGCTGGCCGCTCAAAAATGGCTGGCCTACGGCCAGGCAATCTACCAGGGCGCG
GACAAGCCGCGCCGTCGCCACTCGACCGCCGGCGCCCACATCAAGGCACCCTGCCTCGCGCGTTTCGGTG
ATGACGGTGAAAACCTCTGACACATGCAGCTCCCGGAGACGGTCACAGCTTGTCTGTAAGCGGATGCCGG
GAGCAGACAAGCCCGTCAGGGCGCGTCAGCGGGTGTTGGCGGGTGTCGGGGCGCAGCCATGACCCAGTCA
CGTAGCGATAGCGGAGTGTATACTGGCTTAACTATGCGGCATCAGAGCAGATTGTACTGAGAGTGCACCA
TATGCGGTGTGAAATACCGCACAGATGCGTAAGGAGAAAATACCGCATCAGGCGCTCTTCCGCTTCCTCG
CTCACTGACTCGCTGCGCTCGGTCGTTCGGCTGCGGCGAGCGGTATCAGCTCACTCAAAGGCGGTAATAC
GGTTATCCACAGAATCAGGGGATAACGCAGGAAAGAACATGTGAGCAAAAGGCCAGCAAAAGGCCAGGAA
CCGTAAAAAGGCCGCGTTGCTGGCGTTTTTCCATAGGCTCCGCCCCCCTGACGAGCATCACAAAAATCGA
CGCTCAAGTCAGAGGTGGCGAAACCCGACAGGACTATAAAGATACCAGGCGTTTCCCCCTGGAAGCTCCC
TCGTGCGCTCTCCTGTTCCGACCCTGCCGCTTACCGGATACCTGTCCGCCTTTCTCCCTTCGGGAAGCGT
GGCGCTTTCTCATAGCTCACGCTGTAGGTATCTCAGTTCGGTGTAGGTCGTTCGCTCCAAGCTGGGCTGT
GTGCACGAACCCCCCGTTCAGCCCGACCGCTGCGCCTTATCCGGTAACTATCGTCTTGAGTCCAACCCGG
TAAGACACGACTTATCGCCACTGGCAGCAGCCACTGGTAACAGGATTAGCAGAGCGAGGTATGTAGGCGG
TGCTACAGAGTTCTTGAAGTGGTGGCCTAACTACGGCTACACTAGAAGGACAGTATTTGGTATCTGCGCT
CTGCTGAAGCCAGTTACCTTCGGAAAAAGAGTTGGTAGCTCTTGATCCGGCAAACAAACCACCGCTGGTA
GCGGTGGTTTTTTTGTTTGCAAGCAGCAGATTACGCGCAGAAAAAAAGGATCTCAAGAAGATCCTTTGAT
CTTTTCTACGGGGTCTGACGCTCAGTGGAACGAAAACTCACGTTAAGGGATTTTGGTCATGCATTCTAGG
TACTAAAACAATTCATCCAGTAAAATATAATATTTTATTTTCTCCCAATCAGGCTTGATCCCCAGTAAGT
CAAAAAATAGCTCGACATACTGTTCTTCCCCGATATCCTCCCTGATCGACCGGACGCAGAAGGCAATGTC
ATACCACTTGTCCGCCCTGCCGCTTCTCCCAAGATCAATAAAGCCACTTACTTTGCCATCTTTCACAAAG
ATGTTGCTGTCTCCCAGGTCGCCGTGGGAAAAGACAAGTTCCTCTTCGGGCTTTTCCGTCTTTAAAAAAT
CATACAGCTCGCGCGGATCTTTAAATGGAGTGTCTTCTTCCCAGTTTTCGCAATCCACATCGGCCAGATC
GTTATTCAGTAAGTAATCCAATTCGGCTAAGCGGCTGTCTAAGCTATTCGTATAGGGACAATCCGATATG
TCGATGGAGTGAAAGAGCCTGATGCACTCCGCATACAGCTCGATAATCTTTTCAGGGCTTTGTTCATCTT
CATACTCTTCCGAGCAAAGGACGCCATCGGCCTCACTCATGAGCAGATTGCTCCAGCCATCATGCCGTTC
AAAGTGCAGGACCTTTGGAACAGGCAGCTTTCCTTCCAGCCATAGCATCATGTCCTTTTCCCGTTCCACA
TCATAGGTGGTCCCTTTATACCGGCTGTCCGTCATTTTTAAATATAGGTTTTCATTTTCTCCCACCAGCT
TATATACCTTAGCAGGAGACATTCCTTCCGTATCTTTTACGCAGCGGTATTTTTCGATCAGTTTTTTCAA
TTCCGGTGATATTCTCATTTTAGCCATTTATTATTTCCTTCCTCTTTTCTACAGTATTTAAAGATACCCC
AAGAAGCTAATTATAACAAGACGAACTCCAATTCACTGTTCCTTGCATTCTAAAACCTTAAATACCAGAA
AACAGCTTTTTCAAAGTTGTTTTCAAAGTTGGCGTATAACATAGTATCGACGGAGCCGATTTTGAAACCG
CGGTGATCACAGGCAGCAACGCTCTGTCATCGTTACAATCAACATGCTACCCTCCGCGAGATCATCCGTG
TTTCAAACCCGGCAGCTTAGTTGCCGTTCTTCCGAATAGCATCGGTAACATGAGCAAAGTCTGCCGCCTT
ACAACGGCTCTCCCGCTGACGCCGTCCCGGACTGATGGGCTGCCTGTATCGAGTGGTGATTTTGTGCCGA
GCTGCCGGTCGGGGAGCTGTTGGCTGGCTGGTGGCAGGATATATTGTGGTGTAAACAAATTGACGCTTAG
ACAACTTAATAACACATTGCGGACGTTTTTAATGTACTGAATTAACGCCGAATTAATTCGGGGGATCTGG
ATTTTAGTACTGGATTTTGGTTTTAGGAATTAGAAATTTTATTGATAGAAGTATTTTACAAATACAAATA
CATACTAAGGGTTTCTTATATGCTCAACACATGAGCGAAACCCTATAGGAACCCTAATTCCCTTATCTGG
GAACTACTCACACATTATTATGGAGAAACTCGAGCTTGTCGATCGACAGATCCCGGTCGGCATCTACTCT
ATTTCTTTGCCCTCGGACGAGTGCTGGGGCGTCGGTTTCCACTATCGGCGAGTACTTCTACACAGCCATC
GGTCCAGACGGCCGCGCTTCTGCGGGCGATTTGTGTACGCCCGACAGTCCCGGCTCCGGATCGGACGATT
GCGTCGCATCGACCCTGCGCCCAAGCTGCATCATCGAAATTGCCGTCAACCAAGCTCTGATAGAGTTGGT
CAAGACCAATGCGGAGCATATACGCCCGGAGTCGTGGCGATCCTGCAAGCTCCGGATGCCTCCGCTCGAA
GTAGCGCGTCTGCTGCTCCATACAAGCCAACCACGGCCTCCAGAAGAAGATGTTGGCGACCTCGTATTGG
GAATCCCCGAACATCGCCTCGCTCCAGTCAATGACCGCTGTTATGCGGCCATTGTCCGTCAGGACATTGT
TGGAGCCGAAATCCGCGTGCACGAGGTGCCGGACTTCGGGGCAGTCCTCGGCCCAAAGCATCAGCTCATC
GAGAGCCTGCGCGACGGACGCACTGACGGTGTCGTCCATCACAGTTTGCCAGTGATACACATGGGGATCA
GCAATCGCGCATATGAAATCACGCCATGTAGTGTATTGACCGATTCCTTGCGGTCCGAATGGGCCGAACC
CGCTCGTCTGGCTAAGATCGGCCGCAGCGATCGCATCCATAGCCTCCGCGACCGGTTGTAGAACAGCGGG
CAGTTCGGTTTCAGGCAGGTCTTGCAACGTGACACCCTGTGAACGGCGGGAGATGCAATAGGTCAGGCTC
TCGCTAAACTCCCCAATGTCAAGCACTTCCGGAATCGGGAGCGCGGCCGATGCAAAGTGCCGATAAACAT
AACGATCTTTGTAGAAACCATCGGCGCAGCTATTTACCCGCAGGACATATCCACGCCCTCCTACATCGAA
GCTGAAAGCACGAGATTCTTCGCCCTCCGAGAGCTGCATCAGGTCGGAGACGCTGTCGAACTTTTCGATC
AGAAACTTCTCGACAGACGTCGCGGTGAGTTCAGGCTTTTTCATATCTCATTGCCCCCCGGATCTGCGAA
AGCTCGAGAGAGATAGATTTGTAGAGAGAGACTGGTGATTTCAGCGTGTCCTCTCCAAATGAAATGAACT
TCCTTATATAGAGGAAGGGTCTTGCGAAGGATAGTGGGATTGTGCGTCATCCCTTACGTCAGTGGAGATA
TCACATCAATCCACTTGCTTTGAAGACGTGGTTGGAACGTCTTCTTTTTCCACGATGCTCCTCGTGGGTG
GGGGTCCATCTTTGGGACCACTGTCGGCAGAGGCATCTTGAACGATAGCCTTTCCTTTATCGCAATGATG
GCATTTGTAGGTGCCACCTTCCTTTTCTACTGTCCTTTTGATGAAGTGACAGATAGCTGGGCAATGGAAT
CCGAGGAGGTTTCCCGATATTACCCTTTGTTGAAAAGTCTCAATAGCCCTTTGGTCTTCTGAGACTGTAT
CTTTGATATTCTTGGAGTAGACGAGAGTGTCGTGCTCCACCATGTTCACATCAATCCACTTGCTTTGAAG
ACGTGGTTGGAACGTCTTCTTTTTCCACGATGCTCCTCGTGGGTGGGGGTCCATCTTTGGGACCACTGTC
GGCAGAGGCATCTTGAACGATAGCCTTTCCTTTATCGCAATGATGGCATTTGTAGGTGCCACCTTCCTTT
TCTACTGTCCTTTTGATGAAGTGACAGATAGCTGGGCAATGGAATCCGAGGAGGTTTCCCGATATTACCC
TTTGTTGAAAAGTCTCAATAGCCCTTTGGTCTTCTGAGACTGTATCTTTGATATTCTTGGAGTAGACGAG
AGTGTCGTGCTCCACCATGTTGGGCCCGGCGCGCCGAATTCCCGGGGATCCGTCGAGGATCAGGATATTC
TTGTTTAAGATGTTGAACTCTATGGAGGTTTGTATGAACTGATGATCTAGGACCGGATAAGTTCCCTTCT
TCATAGCGAACTTATTCAAAGAATGTTTTGTGTATCATTCTTGTTACATTGTTATTAATGAAAAAATATT
ATTGGTCATTGGACTGAACACGAGTGTTAAATATGGACCAGGCCCCAAATAAGATCCATTGATATATGAA
TTAAATAACAAGAATAAATCGAGTCACCAAACCACTTGCCTTTTTTAACGAGACTTGTTCACCAACTTGA
TACAAAAGTCATTATCCTATGCAAATCAATAATCATACAAAAATATCCAATAACACTAAAAAATTAAAAG
AAATGGATAATTTCACAATATGTTATACGATAAAGAAGTTACTTTTCCAAGAAATTCACTGATTTTATAA
GCCCACTTGCATTAGATAAATGGCAAAAAAAAACAAAAAGGAAAAGAAATAAAGCACGAAGAATTCTAGA
AAATACGAAATACGCTTCAATGCAGTGGGACCCACGGTTCAATTATTGCCAATTTTCAGCTCCACCGTAT
ATTTAAAAAATAAAACGATAATGCTAAAAAAATATAAATCGTAACGATCGTTAAATCTCAACGGCTGGAT
CTTATGACGACCGTTAGAAATTGTGGTTGTCGACGAGTCAGTAATAAACGGCGTCAAAGTGGTTGCAGCC
GGCACACACGAGTCGTGTTTATCAACTCAAAGCACAAATACTTTTCCTCAACCTAAAAATAAGGCAATTA
GCCAAAAACAACTTTGCGTGTAAACAACGCTCAATACACGTGTCATTTTATTATTAGCTATTGCTTCACC
GCCTTAGCTTTCTCGTGACCTAGTCGTCCTCGTCTTTTCTTCTTCTTCTTCTATAAAACAATACCCAAAG
AGCTCTTCTTCTTCACAATTCAGATTTCAATTTCTCAAAATCTTAAAAACTTTCTCTCAATTCTCTCTAC
CGTGATCAAGGTAAATTTCTGTGTTCCTTATTCTCTCAAAATCTTCGATTTTGTTTTCGTTCGATCCCAA
TTTCGTATATGTTCTTTGGTTTAGATTCTGTTAATCTTAGATCGAAGACGATTTTCTGGGTTTGATCGTT
AGATATCATCTTAATTCTCGATTAGGGTTTCATAAATATCATCCGATTTGTTCAAATAATTTGAGTTTTG
TCGAATAATTACTCTTCGATTTGTGATTTCTATCTAGATCTGGTGTTAGTTTCTAGTTTGTGCGATCGAA
TTTGTCGATTAATCTGAGTTTTTCTGATTAACAGATGAAGCTTATGAAGGTACAGGAGGGTTTGTTCGTG
GTGGCTGTTTTCTACCTTGCTTATACGCAGCTAGTCAAGGGGCAACCTCGCAAGGAGTGCGGTACCGTGA
GCAAGGGCGAGGAGGATAACATGGCCATCATCAAGGAGTTCATGCGCTTCAAGGTGCACATGGAGGGCTC
CGTGAACGGCCACGAGTTCGAGATCGAGGGCGAGGGCGAGGGCCGCCCCTACGAGGGCACCCAGACCGCC
AAGCTGAAGGTGACCAAGGGTGGCCCCCTGCCCTTCGCCTGGGACATCCTGTCCCCTCAGTTCATGTACG
GCTCCAAGGCCTACGTGAAGCACCCCGCCGACATCCCCGACTACTTGAAGCTGTCCTTCCCCGAGGGCTT
CAAGTGGGAGCGCGTGATGAACTTCGAGGACGGCGGCGTGGTGACCGTGACCCAGGACTCCTCCCTGCAG
GACGGCGAGTTCATCTACAAGGTGAAGCTGCGCGGCACCAACTTCCCCTCCGACGGCCCCGTAATGCAGA
AGAAGACCATGGGCTGGGAGGCCTCCTCCGAGCGGATGTACCCCGAGGACGGCGCCCTGAAGGGCGAGAT
CAAGCAGAGGCTGAAGCTGAAGGACGGCGGCCACTACGACGCTGAGGTCAAGACCACCTACAAGGCCAAG
AAGCCCGTGCAGCTGCCCGGCGCCTACAACGTCAACATCAAGTTGGACATCACCTCCCACAACGAGGACT
ACACCATCGTGGAACAGTACGAACGCGCCGAGGGCCGCCACTCCACCGGCGGCATGGACGAGCTGTACAA
GGCATGCATGGAGCAAAAGCTCATTTCTGAAGAGGACTTGAATTCCTGCAGCCCGGGGGATCCACTAGTT
CTAGAGCTCGGCGACGGCGGCAGCGGCGGCGGCAGCCGGGACCACATGGTGCTGCACGAGTACGTGAACG
CCGCCGGCATCACACATGACGAGCTGTGAGTTAACATCTAAACG
Features (pLannotate 1.2.2; 19 found; start..end, strand, type, name):
      5..23      +  CDS            9xHis (fragment): 9xHis affinity tag
     58..310     +  terminator     NOS terminator: nopaline synthase terminator and poly(A) signal
    332..356     +  misc_feature   RB T-DNA repeat: right border repeat from nopaline C58 T-DNA
    696..1097    +  CDS            Y4CG_SINFN (fragment): Protein inferred from homology: Swiss-Prot protein existence level 3. From Sinorhizobium fredii (strain NBRC 101917 / NGR234).
   1657..2286    +  CDS            pVS1 StaA: stability protein from the Pseudomonas plasmid pVS1 (Heeb et al., 2000)
   2715..3788    +  CDS            pVS1 RepA: replication protein from the Pseudomonas plasmid pVS1 (Heeb et al., 2000)
   3854..4048    +  rep_origin     pVS1 oriV: origin of replication for the Pseudomonas plasmid pVS1 (Heeb et al., 2000)
   4251..4290    +  CDS            rop (fragment): Rop protein, which maintains plasmids at low copy number; rop
   4392..4532    +  misc_feature   bom: basis of mobility region from pBR322
   4718..5306    -  rep_origin     ori: high-copy-number ColE1/pMB1/pBR322/pUC origin of replication
   5393..6187    -  CDS            KanR: aminoglycoside phosphotransferase; aphA-3; confers resistance to kanamycin
   6612..6636    +  misc_feature   LB T-DNA repeat: left border repeat from nopaline C58 T-DNA
   6714..6888    -  polyA_signal   CaMV poly(A) signal: cauliflower mosaic virus polyadenylation signal
   6929..7954    -  CDS            HygR: hygromycin B phosphotransferase confers resistance to hygromycin
   8021..8697    -  promoter       CaMV 35S promoter (enhanced): cauliflower mosaic virus 35S promoter with a duplicated enhancer region
  10124..10216   +  CDS            WAK2 (fragment): WAK2_ARATH - Experimental evidence at protein level: Swiss-Prot protein existence level 1. Serine/threonine-protein kinase that may function as a signaling receptor of extracellular matrix component. Binding to pectin may have significance in the control of cell expansion, morphogenesis and development. From Arabidopsis thaliana (Mouse-ear cress).
  10217..10921   +  CDS            mCherry: mCherry is a basic (constitutively fluorescent) red fluorescent protein published in 2004, derived from Discosoma sp.. It is reported to be a very rapidly-maturing monomer with low acid sensitivity.
  10931..10960   +  CDS            Myc: Myc (human c-Myc proto-oncogene) epitope tag
  10960..10997   -  misc_feature   MCS (fragment): pBluescript multiple cloning site
