[The description below was written by a language model from this plasmid's Addgene catalogue record and pLannotate feature annotations shown in this document.]
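Description:
PEP114E is a plant binary vector built on the pCAMBIA1380 backbone for Agrobacterium-mediated expression of an endoplasmic reticulum-targeted mCherry carrying an sfGFP11 tag. The backbone has the usual dual-host arrangement. A high-copy ColE1/pBR322-type origin with the bom mobility region supports propagation in E. coli, while the pVS1 oriV with its RepA replication and StaA stability proteins maintains the plasmid in Agrobacterium. An aminoglycoside phosphotransferase gene gives kanamycin selection in bacteria. Between the nopaline-type left and right T-DNA border repeats lies a plant selection cassette in which an enhanced CaMV 35S promoter with a duplicated enhancer drives hygromycin B phosphotransferase, terminated by the CaMV poly(A) signal.

The payload sits next to the right border. A short fragment matching the N-terminus of Arabidopsis WAK2, presumably acting as the signal peptide for ER entry, is fused directly upstream of the mCherry coding sequence. A Myc epitope tag follows, and a NOS terminator lies further downstream. The sfGFP11 segment, the eleventh beta-strand of superfolder GFP, is named in the catalogue entry but was not annotated, and neither was any ER retention signal. The annotated 9xHis fragment and MCS remnant lie in the same downstream region. About 1.4 kb upstream of the fusion is unannotated, and the record does not state which promoter drives the insert.

The associated work used split superfolder GFP to monitor Pseudomonas syringae type III effectors. In that system the sfGFP11 tag restores green fluorescence when it meets the complementary GFP1-10 fragment. This construct therefore plausibly serves as an ER-localised red marker and a compartment-specific complementation partner or control, although the record does not state its exact role.
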