Addgene plasmid #97400: PEP114E
Purpose: binary construct of ER-targeted mCherry with sfGFP11 tag for plant expression
Depositing lab: Savithramma Dinesh-Kumar. Depositing organization: University of California, Davis. Publication: Spatiotemporal Monitoring of Pseudomonas syringae Effectors via Type III Secretion Using Split Fluorescent Protein Fragments. Park E, Lee HY, Woo J, Choi D, Dinesh-Kumar SP. Plant Cell. 2017 Jul;29(7):1571-1584. doi: 10.1105/tpc.17.00047. Epub 2017 Jun 14. PubMed 28619883.
Backbone
  Vector backbone: pCAMBIA1380
  Vector type: Plant Expression
  Selectable markers: Hygromycin
Growth in bacteria
  Bacterial resistance: Kanamycin, 50 μg/mL
  Growth temperature: 37°C
  Growth strain: DH5alpha
  Copy number: High Copy
Gene/Insert
  Gene/Insert name: mCherry-sfGFP11
  Species: Synthetic
  Tag / fusion protein: ER target
Terms and licenses: Academic/Nonprofit Terms; Industry Terms: Not Available to Industry
How to cite: PEP114E was a gift from Savithramma Dinesh-Kumar (Addgene plasmid # 97400 ; http://n2t.net/addgene:97400 ; RRID:Addgene_97400)
